>Addgene plasmid #231765 | pNCS-mGold2s | addgene full sequence | sequence record 463670 | Addgene NGS Result
GATCTCGATCCCGCGAAATTAATACGACTCACTATAGGGAGACCACAACGGTTTCCCTCTAGAAATAATT
TTGTTTAACTTTAAGAAGGAGATATACATATGCGGGGTTCTCATCATCATCATCATCATGGTATGGCTAG
CATGACTGGTGGACAGCAAATGGGTCGGGATCTGTACGACGATGACGATAAGGATCCGATGGCGAGCAAG
GGCGAGGAGCTGTTCACCGGGGTGGTGCCCATCCTGGTCGAGCTGGACGGCGACATAAACGGCCACAAGT
TCAGCGTGTCCGGCGAGGGCGAGGGCGATGCCACCTACGGCAAGCTGACCCTGAAGTTCATCTGCACCAC
CGGCAAGCTGCCCGTGCCCTGGCCCACCCTCGTGACCAGCCTGGGCTACGGCCTGCAGTGCTTCGCCCGC
TACCCCGACAACATGAAGCGGCACGACTTCTTCAAGTCCGCCATGCCCGAAGGCTACGTCCAGGAGCGCA
CCATCTTCTTCGAGGACGACGGCAACTACAAGACCCGCGCCGAGGTGAAGTTTGAGGGCGGCACCCTGGT
GAACCGCGTCGAGCTGAAGGGCATCGACTTCAAGGAGGACGGCAACATCCTGGGGCACAAGCTGGAGTAC
AACTACAACTGCCACAACGTCTTTATCACCGCCGACAGGCAGCAGAACGGCATCAAGGTCAACTTCAAGA
TCCGCCACAACATCGAGGTCGGCGGCGTGCAGCTCGCCGACCACTACCAGCAGAACACCCCCATCGGCGA
CGGCCCCGTGCTGCTGCCCGACAACCACTACCTGAGCTACCAGTCCAAGCTGAGCAAAGACCCCAACGAG
AAGCGCGATCACATGGTCCTGCTGGAGTTCGTGACCGCCGCCGGGATCACTCTCAGCATGGACGAGCTGT
ACAAGTAATGAATTCGAAGCTTGATCCGGCTGCTAACAAAGCCCGAAAGGAAGCTGAGTTGGCTGCTGCC
ACCGCTGAGCAATAACTAGCATAACCCCTTGGGGCCTCTAAACGGGTCTTGAGGGGTTTTTTGCTGAAAG
GAGGAACTATATCCGGATCTGGCGTAATAGCGAAGAGGCCCGCACCGATCGCCCTTCCCAACAGTTGCGC
AGCCTGAATGGCGAATGGG
[124 nt withheld, positions 1140-1263]
C
[91 nt withheld, positions 1265-1355]
A
[49 nt withheld, positions 1357-1405]
CCTTTGACGTTGGAGTCCACGTTCTTT
[37 nt withheld, positions 1433-1469]
ACCCTATCTCGGTCTATTCTTTTGATTTATAAGGGATTTTGCCGATTTCGGCCTATTGGTTAAAAAATGA
GCTGATTTAACAAAAATTTAACGCGAATTTTAACAAAATATTAACGCTTACAATTTAGGTGGCACTTTTC
GGGGAAATGTGCGCGGAACCCCTATTTGTTTATTTTTCTAAATACATTCAAATATGTATCCGCTCATGAG
ACAATAACCCTGATAAATGCTTCAATAATATTGAAAAAGGAAGAGTATGAGTATTCAACATTTCCGTGTC
GCCCTTATTCCCTTTTTTGCGGCATTTTGCCTTCCTGTTTTTGCTCACCCAGAAACGCTGGTGAAAGTAA
AAGATGCTGAAGATCAGTTGGGTGCACGAGTGGGTTACATCGAACTGGATCTCAACAGCGGTAAGATCCT
TGAGAGTTTTCGCCCCGAAGAACGTTTTCCAATGATGAGCACTTTTAAAGTTCTGCTATGTGGCGCGGTA
TTATCCCGTATTGACGCCGGGCAAGAGCAACTCGGTCGCCGCATACACTATTCTCAGAATGACTTGGTTG
AGTACTCACCAGTCACAGAAAAGCATCTTACGGATGGCATGACAGTAAGAGAATTATGCAGTGCTGCCAT
AACCATGAGTGATAACACTGCGGCCAACTTACTTCTGACAACGATCGGAGGACCGAAGGAGCTAACCGCT
TTTTTGCACAACATGGGGGATCATGTAACTCGCCTTGATCGTTGGGAACCGGAGCTGAATGAAGCCATAC
CAAACGACGAGCGTGACACCACGATGCCTGTAGCAATGGCAACAACGTTGCGCAAACTATTAACTGGCGA
ACTACTTACTCTAGCTTCCCGGCAACAATTAATAGACTGGATGGAGGCGGATAAAGTTGCAGGACCACTT
CTGCGCTCGGCCCTTCCGGCTGGCTGGTTTATTGCTGATAAATCTGGAGCCGGTGAGCGTGGGTCTCGCG
GTATCATTGCAGCACTGGGGCCAGATGGTAAGCCCTCCCGTATCGTAGTTATCTACACGACGGGGAGTCA
GGCAACTATGGATGAACGAAATAGACAGATCGCTGAGATAGGTGCCTCACTGATTAAGCATTGGTAACTG
TCAGACCAAGTTTACTCATATATACTTTAGATTGATTTAAAACTTCATTTTTAATTTAAAAGGATCTAGG
TGAAGATCCTTTTTGATAATCTCATGACCAAAATCCCTTAACGTGAGTTTTCGTTCCACTGAGCGTCAGA
CCCCGTAGAAAAGATCAAAGGATCTTCTTGAGATCCTTTTTTTCTGCGCGTAATCTGCTGCTTGCAAACA
AAAAAACCACCGCTACCAGCGGTGGTTTGTTTGCCGGATCAAGAGCTACCAACTCTTTTTCCGAAGGTAA
CTGGCTTCAGCAGAGCGCAGATACCAAATACTGTTCTTCTAGTGTAGCCGTAGTTAGGCCACCACTTCAA
GAACTCTGTAGCACCGCCTACATACCTCGCTCTGCTAATCCTGTTACCAGTGGCTGCTGCCAGTGGCGAT
AAGTCGTGTCTTACCGGGTTGGACTCAAGACGATAGTTACCGGATAAGGCGCAGCGGTCGGGCTGAACGG
GGGGTTCGTGCACACAGCCCAGCTTGGAGCGAACGACCTACACCGAACTGAGATACCTACAGCGTGAGCT
ATGAGAAAGCGCCACGCTTCCCGAAGGGAGAAAGGCGGACAGGTATCCGGTAAGCGGCAGGGTCGGAACA
GGAGAGCGCACGAGGGAGCTTCCAGGGGGAAACGCCTGGTATCTTTATAGTCCTGTCGGGTTTCGCCACC
TCTGACTTGAGCGTCGATTTTTGTGATGCTCGTCAGGGGGGCGGAGCCTATGGAAAAACGCCAGCAACGC
GGCCTTTTTACGGTTCCTGGCCTTTTGCTGGCCTTTTGCTCACATGTTCTTTCCTGCGTTATCCCCTGAT
TCTGTGGATAACCGTATTACCGCCTTTGAGTGAGCTGATACCGCTCGCCGCAGCCGAACGACCGAGCGCA
GCGAGTCAGTGAGCGAGGAAGCGGAAGAGCGCCCAATACGCAAACCGCCTCTCCCCGCGCGTTGGCCGAT
TCATTAATGCAG
Features (pLannotate 1.2.2; 14 found; start..end, strand, type, name):
     20..38      +  promoter       T7 promoter: promoter for bacteriophage T7 RNA polymerase
     70..92      +  RBS            RBS: efficient ribosome binding site from bacteriophage T7 gene 10 (Olins and Rangwala, 1989)
    112..132     +  CDS            capTEV™ (fragment): composite tag for in vivo biotinylation, TEV protease cleavage, and 6xHis tagging
    133..165     +  CDS            T7 tag (gene 10 leader): leader peptide from bacteriophage T7 gene 10 promotes efficient translation in E. coli
    169..192     +  CDS            Xpress™ tag: Xpress™ epitope tag, including an enterokinase recognition and cleavage site
    199..918     +  CDS            mGold: photostable derivative of mVenus (Lee et al., 2020) mammalian codon-optimized
    939..988     +  CDS            SET1 (fragment): solubility-enhancement tag derived from T7 phage gene 10B
    996..1043    +  terminator     T7 terminator: transcription terminator for bacteriophage T7 RNA polymerase
   1069..1135    +  CDS            lacZα (fragment): LacZα fragment of β-galactosidase; lacZ fragment
   1140..1568    +  rep_origin     f1 ori (sequence partly withheld): f1 bacteriophage origin of replication; arrow indicates direction of (+) strand synthesis
   1621..1725    +  promoter       AmpR promoter: bla
   1726..2586    +  CDS            AmpR: β-lactamase; bla; confers resistance to ampicillin, carbenicillin, and related antibiotics
   2757..3345    +  rep_origin     ori: high-copy-number ColE1/pMB1/pBR322/pUC origin of replication
   3528..3581    +  CDS            lacI (fragment): lac repressor; lacI; The lac repressor binds to the lac operator to inhibit transcription in E. coli. This inhibition can be relieved by adding lactose or isopropyl-β-D-thiogalactopyranoside (IPTG).
