[The description below was written by a language model from this plasmid's Addgene catalogue record and pLannotate feature annotations shown in this document.]
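Description:
pNCS-mGold2s is a small, high-copy bacterial expression plasmid (about 3.6 kb in the sequenced record) built on the pNCS backbone to produce the yellow fluorescent protein mGold2s in E. coli. It replicates from a ColE1/pUC-type origin and is selected with ampicillin through the β-lactamase gene and its own promoter. An f1 phage origin is also present, which would allow single-stranded DNA production. Short remnants of lacZα and lacI appear in the annotation but are only fragments and are not expected to be functional.

The 720 bp synthetic insert lies between retained BamHI and EcoRI sites. The annotation software labels it as mGold, its closest match. According to the record, mGold2s is mGold, itself a photostable mVenus derivative, carrying fourteen further substitutions (V1A, V22I, H77N, Q80R, K101E, D117G, I123V, S147C, Y151F, K156R, K158Q, A163V, D173V and G232S).

Upstream, the feature table shows a T7 promoter and the efficient phage T7 gene 10 ribosome binding site. These are followed by an N-terminal leader: a short fragment matched to a His-containing composite tag, the T7 gene 10 leader peptide, and an Xpress epitope with an enterokinase cleavage site. This arrangement suggests the protein is made as a tagged fusion suitable for detection and probably affinity purification. A T7 terminator follows the coding region. The catalogue lists the promoter only as a "synthetic promoter", which the feature table does not annotate separately, so the element actually driving expression in non-T7 strains is not resolved by the record.

The plasmid comes from work developing bright, photostable yellow fluorescent proteins for extended imaging. It serves for bacterial expression of mGold2s, for example for characterising the protein.
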