Addgene plasmid #231765: pNCS-mGold2s
Purpose: Expression of mGold2s in bacterial cells
Depositing lab: Francois St-Pierre. Depositing organization: Baylor College of Medicine. Publication: Bright and photostable yellow fluorescent proteins for extended imaging. Lee J, Lai S, Yang S, Zhao S, Blanco FA, Lyons AC, Merino-Urteaga R, Ahrens JF, Nguyen NA, Liu H, Liu Z, Lambert GG, Shaner NC, Chen L, Tolias KF, Zhang J, Ha T, St-Pierre F. Nat Commun. 2025 Apr 4;16(1):3241. doi: 10.1038/s41467-025-58223-5. PubMed 40185748.
Backbone
  Vector backbone: pNCS
  Backbone size w/o insert (bp): 2913
  Vector type: Bacterial Expression
Growth in bacteria
  Bacterial resistance: Ampicillin, 100 μg/mL
  Growth temperature: 37°C
  Growth strain: DH5alpha
  Copy number: High Copy
Gene/Insert
  Gene/Insert name: mGold2s (alt names: mGold(V1A;V22I;H77N;Q80R;K101E;D117G; I123V;S147C;Y151F;K156R;K158Q;A163V;D173V;G232S); mVenus(V1A;V22I;L46F;T63S;H77N;Q80R;K101E;D117G; I123V;S147C;Y151F;K156R;K158Q;A163V;D173V;G232S))
  Species: Synthetic
  Insert size (bp): 720
  Mutation: mGold2s is mGold with V1A;V22I;H77N;Q80R;K101E;D117G; I123V;S147C;Y151F;K156R;K158Q;A163V;D173V;G232S mutations
  Promoter: Synthetic promoter
  Cloning method: Restriction Enzyme; 5′ cloning site BamHI (not destroyed); 3′ cloning site EcoRI (not destroyed)
  Sequencing primers: 5′ T7
Terms and licenses: Academic/Nonprofit Terms; Industry Terms: Not Available to Industry
How to cite: pNCS-mGold2s was a gift from Francois St-Pierre (Addgene plasmid # 231765 ; http://n2t.net/addgene:231765 ; RRID:Addgene_231765)
